Addgene plasmid #203160: pHD22y/PfPRMT5-PTP
Purpose: for tagging PTP to the 5' end of PfPRMT5 gene by single crossover
Depositing lab: Liwang Cui. Depositing organization: University of South Florida. Publication: A type II protein arginine methyltransferase regulates merozoite invasion in Plasmodium falciparum. Lucky AB, Wang C, Liu M, Liang X, Min H, Fan Q, Siddiqui FA, Adapa SR, Li X, Jiang RHY, Chen X, Cui L, Miao J. Commun Biol. 2023 Jun 22;6(1):659. doi: 10.1038/s42003-023-05038-z. PubMed 37349497.
Backbone
  Vector backbone: pHD22Y
  Backbone manufacturer: Wellems T lab
  Backbone size w/o insert (bp): 5818
  Total vector size (bp): 2410
  Modifications to backbone: No
  Vector type: Mammalian Expression
  Selectable markers: hdhfr
Growth in bacteria
  Bacterial resistance: Ampicillin, 100 μg/mL
  Growth temperature: 37°C
  Growth strain: DH5alpha
  Copy number: High Copy
Gene/Insert
  Gene/Insert name: PfPRMT5 fragment, PTP tag and pDT 3' UTR
  Species: Plasmodium falciprum 3D7
  Insert size (bp): 2410
  GenBank ID: XM_001350285.1
  Promoter: No
  Tag / fusion protein: PTP tags (C terminal on backbone); 3' UTR of P. berghei dihydrofolate reductase/thymidylate synthase (dhfr/ts) gene (pDT)
  Cloning method: Restriction Enzyme; 5′ cloning site BamH1 (not destroyed); 3′ cloning site Not1 (not destroyed)
  Sequencing primers: 5′ GATAATTTGTCCTCCCAGACTT; 3′ GCGGCCGCCTACCCTGAAGAAG
Terms and licenses: Academic/Nonprofit Terms; Industry Terms: Not Available to Industry
Depositor comments: We cloned the C-terminal fragment of PfPRMT5, PTP tags, and 3' UTR region of P. berghei dihydrofolate reductase/thymidylate synthase (dhfr/ts) gene (pDT) into pHD22Y vector. This vector is used for tagging of the PfPRMT5 gene with PTP tag in the malaria parasite Plasmodium falciparum by single crossover.
How to cite: pHD22y/PfPRMT5-PTP was a gift from Liwang Cui (Addgene plasmid # 203160 ; http://n2t.net/addgene:203160 ; RRID:Addgene_203160)
