[The description below was written by a language model from this plasmid's Addgene catalogue record.]
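Description:
pHD22y/PfPRMT5-PTP is a gene-targeting plasmid for the malaria parasite Plasmodium falciparum, built on the pHD22Y transfection backbone. It is propagated in E. coli as a high-copy plasmid under ampicillin selection. In the parasite it carries the human dihydrofolate reductase (hdhfr) marker, which allows antifolate drug selection of transfectants. The catalogue lists the vector type as mammalian expression, but the insert, the marker and the depositor's comments all point to use in P. falciparum rather than in mammalian cells.

The insert was cloned between BamHI and NotI sites, both retained. It consists of a C-terminal fragment of the PfPRMT5 gene (a type II protein arginine methyltransferase from strain 3D7) fused to a PTP tag and followed by the 3' UTR of the P. berghei dhfr/ts gene (pDT). No promoter drives the insert, and this is deliberate. The PfPRMT5 fragment serves as a homology arm, so that single-crossover recombination integrates the plasmid at the endogenous locus. The native promoter then expresses full-length PfPRMT5 joined to the tag, with the pDT 3' UTR providing transcript termination and processing. PTP is a tandem affinity tag, generally composed of protein C epitope and protein A domains separated by a TEV protease site, and it is suited to detection, localisation and purification of the tagged protein and its complexes.

The record has some inconsistencies. The purpose line refers to tagging the 5' end of the gene, whereas the tag field and the comments describe a C-terminal fusion. The total vector size is given as the same value as the 2410 bp insert, smaller than the 5818 bp backbone, so the true total is not reliably stated. No feature table was provided.
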