>Addgene plasmid #203160 | pHD22y/PfPRMT5-PTP | depositor partial sequence | sequence record 394563 | C-terminal homologou region of PfPRMT5 (BamHI----AvrII)
GAGCAGTATGAACTAGCCACAAGTAAGTATTTATCAAATTGGAAAAAAGGAAAAAAAATAAACAACAAAA
ATAAACAAAGCAACAAAAACAAAAACAACAATAATAATAATAATATGGAAGAACAACAGAACGATCATAA
GATTACCATTTTTGTTGTGGGTGCGGGCAGAGGTCCCTTAGTAGATACGACCCTATCAGCCTTACAAAAA
AATGAAATGACAGATTATGAAATATATGCCATAGAAAAGAATGATAGTGCTATAATTATTTTAAATAATA
GGGTACAAACAGAAGAATGGAAAAATGTAAAGGTTATTCATAGTGATATAAGATATTTAGATATACCTAA
AAAAGCAGATATTATTATTAGCGAATTATTAGGTTCTTTTGGTGATAATGAATTATTTCCTGAATGTATG
GATGGAATCAAGAAATTTTTAAAAGATGATGGAATTAGTATACCAATGGATCCGAATTGTGTATCTTATT
TAGAACCTATATCATGTTCTGCTTTATATCATAAAGTTATGGAAAATAATATATCAGGGGGTAATGAATC
TTTCTATGTTGTTAATATGTATTCATATACAAAAATATCACAAGAATCATCTAAAGAATGTTTTTTTTTT
CAAGTTCCACCTATACACACCAAACAAGATAATAGTCATAATTATCGCTATAAAAATATTAATTTTAAAA
TAAAAATGGACACATATATACATGGATTCTTATGTTATTTTAAATCTCAATTATATGATGATGTGTATAT
ATCCATAGAACCAAAAACACATACACCGAATCTTCATAGTTGGTTTCCTCTATATATTCCTATAAATAAA
ATACAATTTTTAAAAAAAGGTCAAAACCTTTCTTTTAGTATTTGGAGATTAACAGATCATCAAAAAATTT
GGTACGAGTGGTGTATTAATGAACCCATAACAACTAGTATTCATAATTATAATGCTAGATATTTTTCTAT
AGGAAGACCTAGG
