>Addgene plasmid #203160 | pHD22y/PfPRMT5-PTP | depositor partial sequence | sequence record 394564 | PTP tag (AvrII----XhoI)
CCTAGGCTGGAAGATCAGGTCGATCCTCGTCTTATTGATGGGAAATATGATATTCCAACTACTGCTAGCG
AGAATTTGTATTTTCAGGGTGAGCTCAAAACCGCGGCTCTTGCGCAACACGATGAAGCCGTGGACAACAA
ATTCAACAAAGAACAACAAAACGCGTTCTATGAGATCTTACATTTACCTAACTTAAACGAAGAACAACGA
AACGCCTTCATCCAAAGTTTAAAAGATGACCCAAGCCAAAGCGCTAACCTTTTAGCAGAAGCTAAAAAGC
TAAATGATGCTCAGGCGCCGAAAGTAGACAACAAATTCAACAAAGAACAACAAAACGCGTTCTATGAGAT
CTTACATTTACCTAACTTAAACGAAGAACAACGAAACGCCTTCATCCAAAGTTTAAAAGATGACCCAAGC
CAAAGCGCTAACCTTTTAGCAGAAGCTAAAAAGCTAAATGGTGCTCAGGCGCCGAAAGTAGACGCGAATT
CCGCGGGGAAGTCAACCTGACTCGAG
