>Addgene plasmid #203160 | pHD22y/PfPRMT5-PTP | depositor partial sequence | sequence record 394565 | pDT 3' UTR (XhoI----NotI)
CTCGAGGGATATGGCAGCTTAATGTTCGTTTTTCTTATTTATATATTTATACCAATTGATTGTATTTATA
ACTGTAAAAATGTGTATGTTGTGTGCATATTTTTTTTTGTGCATGCACATGCATGTAAATAGCTAAAATT
ATGAACATTTTATTTTTTGTTCAGAAAAAAAAAACTTTACACACATAAAATGGCTAGTATGAATAGCCAT
ATTTTATATAAATTAAATCCTATGAATTTATGACCATATTAAAAATTTAGATATTTATGGAACATAATAT
GTTTGAAACAATAAGACAAAATTATTATTATTATTATTATTTTTACTGTTATAATTATGTGTCTCCTTCA
ATGATTCATAAATAGTTGGACTTGATTTTTAAAATGTTTATAATATGATTAGCATAGTTAAATAAAAAAA
GTTGAAAAATTAAAAAAAAACATATAAACACAAATGATGGTTTTTCCTTCAATTTCGATATCATATAGCA
ATCGTATTAGCAGGTAAATGAGCAAGGTTAATAAAAAAATGGTAAAAAAAAAAAATTGGGGAAAAATAAA
CAAGGTGTCTTTATCTACACTTTGGCTTTACAATGTATAATTTATATGCATACAAAAAAATTTTGATAAA
ATTGTAAAAAGGTGAATAAAATAACATTGTAACAGTAGTAGATAGTAAAGGGAAGGTGTTGCTCAAATAG
TGTCGAAACAAAACTGGCATAAAGAAAAATTGATATTGAGCAGAGGATATGCGCATAATGGTATTTTGTT
TGTTTGTTTGTTTTCTCATTTTTTGAGACAGCTCAATTCTTTATGTCCACAACATCATCGGACTTTTCTT
CTTCAGGGTAGGCGGCCGC
